Addgene plasmid #79219: pJC175e
Purpose: Directed Evolution of Protein-Protein Interactions
Depositing lab: David Liu. Depositing organization: Harvard University. Publication: Continuous evolution of Bacillus thuringiensis toxins overcomes insect resistance. Badran AH, Guzov VM, Huai Q, Kemp MM, Vishwanath P, Kain W, Nance AM, Evdokimov A, Moshiri F, Turner KH, Wang P, Malvar T, Liu DR. Nature. 2016 May 5;533(7601):58-63. doi: 10.1038/nature17938. Epub 2016 Apr 27. PubMed 27120167.
Backbone
  Vector backbone: SC101
  Backbone manufacturer: David Liu Lab
  Backbone size w/o insert (bp): 2992
  Vector type: Bacterial Expression
Growth in bacteria
  Bacterial resistance: Ampicillin, 100 μg/mL
  Growth temperature: 37°C
  Growth strain: NEB Turbo
  Copy number: Low Copy
Gene/Insert
  Gene/Insert name: PPSP gIII, luxAB
  Species: Synthetic
  Promoter: PPSP
  Cloning method: Ligation Independent Cloning
  Sequencing primers: 5′ n/a; 3′ n/a
Terms and licenses: Academic/Nonprofit Terms; Industry Terms: Not Available to Industry
How to cite: pJC175e was a gift from David Liu (Addgene plasmid # 79219 ; http://n2t.net/addgene:79219 ; RRID:Addgene_79219)
