[The description below was written by a language model from this plasmid's Addgene catalogue record and pLannotate feature annotations shown in this document.]
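Description:
pJC175e is a low-copy bacterial expression plasmid built on a pSC101 backbone. It is maintained in E. coli through the pSC101 origin together with the Rep101 (RepA) protein that this origin requires, and it is selected with ampicillin via a β-lactamase gene driven by its own bla promoter. The sequenced record is 6,527 nt, consistent with a roughly 3 kb backbone carrying a synthetic insert of about 3.5 kb.

The payload is a single transcriptional unit listed as PPSP gIII, luxAB. The catalogue names the promoter as PPSP, generally understood as the E. coli phage shock protein promoter, which is induced by filamentous phage infection; the promoter itself is not annotated in the feature table, but it presumably lies in the unannotated stretch between an upstream rrnB T1 terminator, which insulates the cassette from read-through transcription, and the first coding sequence. That coding sequence is M13 gene III, encoding the minor coat protein pIII needed for production of infectious phage particles (the annotation tool flags it as a fragment). It is followed directly by luxA and luxB from Photorhabdus luminescens, the two subunits of bacterial luciferase, so that luminescence reports on the same transcriptional activity that produces pIII.

The stated purpose is directed evolution of protein-protein interactions, and the associated publication concerns continuous evolution of Bacillus thuringiensis toxins. In that setting, a plasmid supplying pIII in response to phage infection would let gene III-deficient phage propagate without selection for an evolving activity, with the luciferase readout available to monitor induction. The record does not spell out this specific role, so it should be read as an inference from the parts present.
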