Features (pLannotate 1.2.2; 8 found; start..end, strand, type, name):
      1..951     -  CDS            Rep101: RepA protein needed for replication with the pSC101 origin; rep101
    999..1221    -  rep_origin     pSC101 ori: low-copy replication origin that requires the Rep101 protein
   1716..1760    +  terminator     rrnB T1 terminator: transcription terminator T1 from the E. coli rrnB gene
   1980..3253    +  CDS            M13 gene III (fragment) (sequence partly withheld): pIII; III; minor coat protein
   3253..4332    +  CDS            luxA (sequence partly withheld): LUXA1_PHOLU - Experimental evidence at protein level: Swiss-Prot protein existence level 1. Light-emitting reaction in luminous bacteria. From Photorhabdus luminescens (Xenorhabdus luminescens).
   4396..5376    +  CDS            LuxB: LuxB luciferase subunit; luxB; from the Photorhabdus luminescens bioluminescence operon
   5456..6316    -  CDS            AmpR: β-lactamase; bla; confers resistance to ampicillin, carbenicillin, and related antibiotics
   6317..6421    -  promoter       AmpR promoter: bla
>Addgene plasmid #79219 | pJC175e | addgene full sequence | sequence record 466896 | Addgene NGS Result
TCAGATCCTTCCGTATTTAGCCAGTATGTTCTCTAGTGTGGTTCGTTGTTTTTGCGTGAGCCATGAGAAC
GAACCATTGAGATCATGCTTACTTTGCATGTCACTCAAAAATTTTGCCTCAAAACTGGTGAGCTGAATTT
TTGCAGTTAAAGCATCGTGTAGTGTTTTTCTTAGTCCGTTACGTAGGTAGGAATCTGATGTAATGGTTGT
TGGTATTTTGTCACCATTCATTTTTATCTGGTTGTTCTCAAGTTCGGTTACGAGATCCATTTGTCTATCT
AGTTCAACTTGGAAAATCAACGTATCAGTCGGGCGGCCTCGCTTATCAACCACCAATTTCATATTGCTGT
AAGTGTTTAAATCTTTACTTATTGGTTTCAAAACCCATTGGTTAAGCCTTTTAAACTCATGGTAGTTATT
TTCAAGCATTAACATGAACTTAAATTCATCAAGGCTAATCTCTATATTTGCCTTGTGAGTTTTCTTTTGT
GTTAGTTCTTTTAATAACCACTCATAAATCCTCATAGAGTATTTGTTTTCAAAAGACTTAACATGTTCCA
GATTATATTTTATGAATTTTTTTAACTGGAAAAGATAAGGCAATATCTCTTCACTAAAAACTAATTCTAA
TTTTTCGCTTGAGAACTTGGCATAGTTTGTCCACTGGAAAATCTCAAAGCCTTTAACCAAAGGATTCCTG
ATTTCCACAGTTCTCGTCATCAGCTCTCTGGTTGCTTTAGCTAATACACCATAAGCATTTTCCCTACTGA
TGTTCATCATCTGAGCGTATTGGTTATAAGTGAACGATACCGTCCGTTCTTTCCTTGTAGGGTTTTCAAT
CGTGGGGTTGAGTAGTGCCACACAGCATAAAATTAGCTTGGTTTCATGCTCCGTTAAGTCATAGCGACTA
ATCGCTAGTTCATTTGCTTTGAAAACAACTAATTCAGACATACATCTCAATTGGTCTAGGTGATTTTAAT
CACTATACCAATTGAGATGGGCTAGTCAATGATAATTACTAGTCCTTTTCCTTTGAGTTGTGGGTATCTG
TAAATTCTGCTAGACCTTTGCTGGAAAACTTGTAAATTCTGCTAGACCCTCTGTAAATTCCGCTAGACCT
TTGTGTGTTTTTTTTGTTTATATTCAAGTGGTTATAATTTATAGAATAAAGAAAGAATAAAAAAAGATAA
AAAGAATAGATCCCAGCCCTGTGTATAACTCACTACTTTAGTCAGTTCCGCAGTATTACAAAAGGATGTC
GCAAACGCTGTTTGCTCCTCTACAAAACAGACCTTAAAACCCTAAAGGCTTAAGTAGCACCCTCGCAAGC
TCGGGCAAATCGCTGAATATTCCTTTTGTCTCCGACCATCAGGCACCTGAGTCGCTGTCTTTTTCGTGAC
ATTCAGTTCGCTGCGCTCACGGCTCTGGCAGTGAATGGGGGTAAATGGCACTACAGGCGCCTTTTATGGA
TTCATGCAAGGAAACTACCCATAATACAAGAAAAGCCCGTCACGGGCTTCTCAGGGCGTTTTATGGCGGG
TCTGCTATGTGGTGCTATCTGACTTTTTGCTGTTCAGCAGTTCCTGCCCTCTGATTTTCCAGTCTGACCA
CTTCGGATTATCCCGTGACAGGTCATTCAGACTGGCTAATGCACCCAGTAAGGCAGCGGTATCATCAACA
GGCTTACCCGTCTTACTGTCAAGAGGACATCCGGTCAAATAAAACGAAAGGCTCAGTCGAAAGACTGGGC
CTTTCGTTTTGCTGAGGAGACTTAGGGACCCTGATGAAATTCGCCACTTGTTAGTGTAATTCGCTAACTC
ATCCTGGCATGTTGCTGTTGATTCTTCAATCAGATCTTTATAAATCAAAAAGATAAAAAATTGGCACGCA
AATTGTATTAACAGTTCAGCAGGACAATCCTGAACGCAGAAATCAAGAGGACAACATTACCTGCAGGTGC
AGTAAGGAGGAAAAAAAAA
[85 nt withheld, positions 1980-2064]
C
[98 nt withheld, positions 2066-2163]
A
[305 nt withheld, positions 2165-2469]
G
[176 nt withheld, positions 2471-2646]
CCAATCGTCTGACCTGCCTCAACCTCCTGTC
[82 nt withheld, positions 2678-2759]
GCTCTGAGGGA
[161 nt withheld, positions 2771-2931]
T
[41 nt withheld, positions 2933-2973]
T
[62 nt withheld, positions 2975-3036]
A
[35 nt withheld, positions 3038-3072]
CCTCCCTCAATCGGTTGAATGTCGCCCTTTTGTCTTTGGCGCTGGTAAACCTTACGAGTTCAGTATCGAC
TGCGATAAGATCAACCTGTTCCGC
[50 nt withheld, positions 3167-3216]
T
[37 nt withheld, positions 3218-3254]
GAAATTTGGAAACTTTTTGCTTACATACCAACCTCCCCAATTTTCCCAAACAGAGGTAATGAAACGTTTG
GTTAAATTAGGTCGCATCTCTGAGGAGTGTGGTTTTGATACCGTATGGTTACTGGAGCATCATTTCACGG
AGTTTGGTTTGCTTGGTAACCCTTATGTCGCTGCTGCATATTTACTTGGCGCGACTAAAAAATTGAATGT
AGGAACTGCCGCTATTGTTCTTCCCACAGCCCATCCAGTACGCCAACTTGAAGATGTGAATTTATTGGAT
CAAATGTCAAAAGGACGATTTCGGTTTGGTATTTGCCGAGGGCTTTACAACAAGGACTTTCGCGTATTCG
GCACAGATATGAATAACAGTCGCGCCTTAGCGGAATGCTGGTACGGGCTGATAAAGAATGGCATGACAGA
GGGATATATGGAAGCTGATAATGAACATATCAAGTTCCATAAGGTAAAAGTAAACCCCGCGGCGTATAGC
AGAGGTGGCGCACCGGTTTATGTGGTGGCTGAATCAGCTTCGACGACTGAGTGGGCTGCTCAATTTGGCC
TACCGATGATATTAAGTTGGATTATAAATACTAACGAAAAGAAAGCACAACTTGAGCTTTATAATGAAGT
GGCTCAAGAATATGGGCACGATATTCATAATATCGACCATTGCTTATCATATATAACATCTGTAGATCAT
GACTCAATTAAAGCGAAAGAGATTTGCCGGAAATTTCTGGGGCATTGGTATGATTCTTATGTGAATGCTA
CGACTATTTTTGATGATTCAGACCAAACAAGAGGTTATGATTTCAATAAAGGGCAGTGGCGTGACTTTGT
ATTAAAAGGACATAAAGATACTAATCGCCGTATTGATTACAGTTACGAAATCAATCCCGTGGGAACGCCG
CAGGAATGTATTGACATAATTCAAAAAGACATTGATGCTACAGGAATATCAAATATTTGTTGTGGATTTG
AAGCTAATGGAACAGTAGACGAAATTATTGCTTCCATGAAGCTCTTCCAGTCTGATGTCATGCCATTTCT
TAAAGAAAAACAACGTTCGCTATTATATTATGGCGGTGGCGGTAGCGGCGGTGGCGGTAGCGGCGGTGGC
GGTAGCGGCGGTGGCGGTAGCAAATTTGGATTGTTCTTCCTTAACTTCATCAATTCAACAACTGTTCAAG
AACAGAGTATAGTTCGCATGCAGGAAATAACGGAGTATGTTGATAAGTTGAATTTTGAACAGATTTTAGT
GTATGAAAATCATTTTTCAGATAATGGTGTTGTCGGCGCTCCTCTGACTGTTTCTGGTTTTCTGCTCGGT
TTAACAGAGAAAATTAAAATTGGTTCATTAAATCACATCATTACAACTCATCATCCTGTCCGCATAGCGG
AGGAAGCTTGCTTATTGGATCAGTTAAGTGAAGGGAGATTTATTTTAGGGTTTAGTGATTGCGAAAAAAA
AGATGAAATGCATTTTTTTAATCGCCCGGTTGAATATCAACAGCAACTATTTGAAGAGTGTTATGAAATC
ATTAACGATGCTTTAACAACAGGCTATTGTAATCCAGATAACGATTTTTATAGCTTCCCTAAAATATCTG
TAAATCCCCATGCTTATACGCCAGGCGGACCTCGGAAATATGTAACAGCAACCAGTCATCATATTGTTGA
GTGGGCGGCCAAAAAAGGTATTCCTCTCATCTTTAAGTGGGATGATTCTAATGATGTTAGATATGAATAT
GCTGAAAGATATAAAGCCGTTGCGGATAAATATGACGTTGACCTATCAGAGATAGACCATCAGTTAATGA
TATTAGTTAACTATAACGAAGATAGTAATAAAGCTAAACAAGAGACGCGTGCATTTATTAGTGATTATGT
TCTTGAAATGCACCCTAATGAAAATTTCGAAAATAAACTTGAAGAAATAATTGCAGAAAACGCTGTCGGA
AATTATACGGAGTGTATAACTGCGGCTAAGTTGGCAATTGAAAAGTGTGGTGCGAAAAGTGTATTGCTGT
CCTTTGAACCAATGAATGATTTGATGAGCCAAAAAAATGTAATCAATATTGTTGATGATAATATTAAGAA
GTACCACACGGAATATACCTAAACTTAATTAACGGCACTCCTCAGCAAATATAATGACCCTCTTGATAAC
CCAAGAGGGCATTTTTTAATGCCCATGGCGTTTACCAATGCTTAATCAGTGAGGCACCTATCTCAGCGAT
CTGTCTATTTCGTTCATCCATAGTTGCCTGACTCCCCGTCGTGTAGATAACTACGATACGGGAGGGCTTA
CCATCTGGCCCCAGTGCTGCAATGATACCGCGAGACCCACGCTCACCGGCTCCAGATTTATCAGCAATAA
ACCAGCCAGCCGGAAGGGCCGAGCGCAGAAGTGGTCCTGCAACTTTATCCGCCTCCATCCAGTCTATTAA
TTGTTGCCGGGAAGCTAGAGTAAGTAGTTCGCCAGTTAATAGTTTGCGCAACGTTGTTGCCATTGCTACA
GGCATCGTGGTGTCACGCTCGTCGTTTGGTATGGCTTCATTCAGCTCCGGTTCCCAACGATCAAGGCGAG
TTACATGATCCCCCATGTTGTGCAAAAAAGCGGTTAGCTCCTTCGGTCCTCCGATCGTTGTCAGAAGTAA
GTTGGCCGCAGTGTTATCACTCATGGTTATGGCAGCACTGCATAATTCTCTTACTGTCATGCCATCCGTA
AGATGCTTTTCTGTGACTGGTGAGTACTCAACCAAGTCATTCTGAGAATAGTGTATGCGGCGACCGAGTT
GCTCTTGCCCGGCGTCAATACGGGATAATACCGCGCCACATAGCAGAACTTTAAAAGTGCTCATCATTGG
AAAACGTTCTTCGGGGCGAAAACTCTCAAGGATCTTACCGCTGTTGAGATCCAGTTCGATGTAACCCACT
CGTGCACCCAACTGATCTTCAGCATCTTTTACTTTCACCAGCGTTTCTGGGTGAGCAAAAACAGGAAGGC
AAAATGCCGCAAAAAAGGGAATAAGGGCGACACGGAAATGTTGAATACTCATACTCTTCCTTTTTCAATA
TTATTGAAGCATTTATCAGGGTTATTGTCTCATGAGCGGATACATATTTGAATGTATTTAGAAAAATAAA
CAAATAGGGGTTCCGCGCACATTTCCCCGAAAAGTGCCACCTGACGTCTAAGAAACCATTATTATCATGA
CATTAACCTATAAAAATAGGCGTATCACGAGGCCCTTAGGCCAAATAGGCCGT
