>Addgene plasmid #79219 | pJC175e | addgene partial sequence | sequence record 151300 | pCL52_2-F 5'-GCTTCTCAGGGCGTTTTATG-3'
TGTTCAGCAGTTCCTGCCCTCTGATTTTCCAGTCTGACCACTTCGGATTATCCCGTGACAGGTCATTCAG
ACTGGCTAATGCACCCAGTAAGGCAGCGGTATCATCAACAGGCTTACCCGTCTTACTGTCAAGAGGACAT
CCGGTCAAATAAAACGAAAGGCTCAGTCGAAAGACTGGGCCTTTCGTTTTGCTGAGGAGACTTAGGGACC
CTGATGAAATTCGCCACTTGTTAGTGTAATTCGCTAACTCATCCTGGCATGTTGCTGTTGATTCTTCAAT
CAGATCTTTATAAATCAAAAAGATAAAAAATTGGCACGCAAATTGTATTAACAGTTCAGCAGGACAATCC
TGAACGCAGAAATCAAGAGGACAACATTACCTGCAGGTGCAGTAAGGAGGAAAAAAAAA
[85 nt withheld, positions 410-494]
C
[98 nt withheld, positions 496-593]
A
[137 nt withheld, positions 595-731]
