>Addgene plasmid #79219 | pJC175e | addgene partial sequence | sequence record 151302 | Amp-F 5'-AAGCCCTCCCGTATCGTAGT-3'
CTATGGAGACGAAATAGACAGATCGCTGAGATAGGTGCCTCACTGATTAAGCATTGGTAAACGCCATGGG
CATTAAAAAATGCCCTCTTGGGTTATCAAGAGGGTCATTATATTTGCTGAGGAGTGCCGTTAATTAAGTT
TAGGTATATTCCGTGTGGTACTTCTTAATATTATCATCAACAATATTGATTACATTTTTTTGGCTCATCA
AATCATTCATTGGTTCAAAGGACAGCAATACACTTTTCGCACCACACTTTTCAATTGCCAACTTAGCCGC
AGTTATACACTCCGTATAATTTCCGACAGCGTTTTCTGCAATTATTTCTTCAAGTTTATTTTCGAAATTT
TCATTAGGGTGCATTTCAAGAACATAATCACTAATAAATGCACGCGTCTCTTGTTTAGCTTTATTACTAT
CTTCGTTATAGTTAACTAATATCATTAACTGATGGTCTATCTCTGATAGGTCAACGTCATATTTATCCGC
AACGGCTTTATATCTTTCAGCATATTCATATCTAACATCATTAGAATCATCCCACTTAAAGATGAGAGGA
ATACCTTTTTTGGCCGCCCACTCAACAATATGATGACTGGTTGCTGTTACATATTTCCGAGGTCCGCCTG
GCGTATAAGCATGGGGATTTACAGATATTTTAGGGAAGCTATAAAAATCGTTATCTGGATTACAATAGCC
TGTTGTTAAAGCATCGTTAATGATTTCATAACACTCTTCAAATAGTTGCTGTTGATATTCAACCGGGCGA
TTAA
